Addgene plasmid #213969: pAAV-pCALM1-sFLEx-HA-SpCas9-miniU6-sgRNAShank3
Purpose: AAV vector for encoding SpCas9 driven by pCALM1 promoter targeting Shank3 locus in the presence of Cre recombinase
Depositing lab: Zhonghua Lu. Depositing organization: Shenzhen Institute of Advanced Technology (SIAT), Chinese Academy of Sciences. Publication: An ultra-compact promoter drives widespread neuronal expression in mouse and monkey brains. Wang J, Lin J, Chen Y, Liu J, Zheng Q, Deng M, Wang R, Zhang Y, Feng S, Xu Z, Ye W, Hu Y, Duan J, Lin Y, Dai J, Chen Y, Li Y, Luo T, Chen Q, Lu Z. Cell Rep. 2023 Nov 28;42(11):113348. doi: 10.1016/j.celrep.2023.113348. Epub 2023 Oct 31. PubMed 37910509.
Backbone
  Vector backbone: pAAV-hSyn1-EYFP
  Vector type: AAV, CRISPR
Growth in bacteria
  Bacterial resistance: Ampicillin, 100 μg/mL
  Growth temperature: 37°C
  Growth strain: NEB Stable
  Copy number: High Copy
Gene/Insert
  Gene/Insert name: Shank3 sgRNA
  gRNA/shRNA sequence: gcaggagcccagcaggctgg
  Species: M. musculus (mouse)
  Cloning method: Restriction Enzyme; 5′ cloning site unknown (unknown if destroyed); 3′ cloning site unknown (unknown if destroyed)
  Sequencing primers: 5′ N/A; 3′ N/A
Terms and licenses: Academic/Nonprofit Terms; Industry Terms: Not Available to Industry
How to cite: pAAV-pCALM1-sFLEx-HA-SpCas9-miniU6-sgRNAShank3 was a gift from Zhonghua Lu (Addgene plasmid # 213969 ; http://n2t.net/addgene:213969 ; RRID:Addgene_213969)
