[The description below was written by a language model from this plasmid's Addgene catalogue record and pLannotate feature annotations shown in this document.]
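Description:
pAAV-pCALM1-sFLEx-HA-SpCas9-miniU6-sgRNAShank3 is a 7.7 kb all-in-one AAV transfer plasmid for Cre-dependent CRISPR editing of the mouse Shank3 locus, built on the pAAV-hSyn1-EYFP backbone. It is maintained in bacteria through a high-copy ColE1/pUC-type origin and selected with ampicillin (AmpR/β-lactamase). An f1 origin is also present. AAV2 inverted terminal repeats flank the payload so that it can be packaged into recombinant AAV particles. The annotation detects the right ITR in full but only short fragments of the left one, which may reflect the difficulty of sequencing and annotating these repeats.

Between the ITRs, Streptococcus pyogenes Cas9 lies in the inverted (antisense) orientation, carrying an HA epitope tag at its N-terminus and a nucleoplasmin nuclear localization signal at its C-terminus. It is bracketed by lox2272 and loxP sites whose two members face each other, the standard FLEx/DIO logic. Cre inverts the cassette and then excises one site of each pair, locking Cas9 in the sense orientation downstream of the promoter. A truncated β-globin intron fragment sits between the upstream lox sites, presumably part of the shortened "sFLEx" design. According to the catalogue entry, Cas9 is driven by the pCALM1 promoter, described in the associated publication as an ultra-compact neuronal promoter. The feature table does not annotate it, but an unannotated stretch lies upstream of the first lox site. No polyadenylation signal is annotated either. Downstream, a shortened U6 (miniU6) Pol III promoter constitutively expresses the Shank3-targeting guide fused to the SpCas9 gRNA scaffold.

The compact regulatory parts let SpCas9 and its guide fit in a single AAV genome, for Shank3 disruption restricted to Cre-expressing neurons.
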