Features (pLannotate 1.2.2; 22 found; start..end, strand, type, name):
     12..39      +  repeat_region  AAV2 ITR (fragment): inverted terminal repeat of adeno-associated virus serotype 2 inverted
     68..95      +  repeat_region  AAV2 ITR (fragment): inverted terminal repeat of adeno-associated virus serotype 2 inverted
    265..298     +  protein_bind   lox2272: Cre-mediated recombination occurs in the 8-bp core sequence (GGATACTT). lox2272 sites are compatible with each other, but incompatible with loxP or loxN sites (Lee and Saito, 1988). Cre recombinase
    299..348     -  intron         β-globin intron (fragment): internally truncated intron from human β-globin
    349..382     +  protein_bind   loxP: Cre-mediated recombination occurs in the 8-bp core sequence (GCATACAT). Cre recombinase
    386..433     -  CDS            nucleoplasmin NLS: bipartite nuclear localization signal from nucleoplasmin
    434..2932    -  CDS            Cas9(C): C-terminal portion of Streptococcus pyogenes Cas9 (Zetsche et al., 2015)
   2933..4534    -  CDS            Cas9(N): N-terminal portion of Streptococcus pyogenes Cas9 (Zetsche et al., 2015)
   4587..4612    -  CDS            3xHA (fragment): three tandem HA epitope tags
   4626..4659    -  protein_bind   lox2272: Cre-mediated recombination occurs in the 8-bp core sequence (GGATACTT). lox2272 sites are compatible with each other, but incompatible with loxP or loxN sites (Lee and Saito, 1988). Cre recombinase
   4666..4699    -  protein_bind   loxP: Cre-mediated recombination occurs in the 8-bp core sequence (GCATACAT). Cre recombinase
   4734..4777    +  promoter       U6 promoter (fragment): RNA polymerase III promoter for human U6 snRNA
   4778..4836    +  promoter       U6 promoter (fragment): RNA polymerase III promoter for human U6 snRNA
   4866..4941    +  misc_RNA       gRNA scaffold: guide RNA scaffold for the Streptococcus pyogenes CRISPR/Cas9 system
   4971..5111    +  repeat_region  AAV2 ITR: inverted terminal repeat of adeno-associated virus serotype 2 inverted
   5116..5167    -  misc_feature   bom (fragment): basis of mobility region from pBR322
   5186..5641    +  rep_origin     f1 ori (sequence partly withheld): f1 bacteriophage origin of replication; arrow indicates direction of (+) strand synthesis
   5642..5691    -  misc_feature   bom (fragment): basis of mobility region from pBR322
   5793..5828    -  CDS            rop (fragment): Rop protein, which maintains plasmids at low copy number; rop
   5923..6027    +  promoter       AmpR promoter: bla
   6028..6888    +  CDS            AmpR: β-lactamase; bla; confers resistance to ampicillin, carbenicillin, and related antibiotics
   7059..7647    +  rep_origin     ori: high-copy-number ColE1/pMB1/pBR322/pUC origin of replication
>Addgene plasmid #213969 | pAAV-pCALM1-sFLEx-HA-SpCas9-miniU6-sgRNAShank3 | addgene full sequence | sequence record 431694 | Addgene NGS Result
CCTGCAGGCAGCTGCGCGCTCGCTCGCTCACTGAGGCCGCCCGGGCGTCGGGCGACCTTTGGTCGCCCGG
CCTCAGTGAGCGAGCGAGCGCGCAGAGAGGGAGTGGCCAACTCCATCACTAGGGGTTCCTGCGGCCGCAC
GCGTCGCTCTGCGCGAGGCGGCTCCGCCGCGGCGGAGGGATACGGCGCACCATATATATATCGCGGGGCG
CAGACTCGCGCTCCGGCAGTGGTGCTGGGAGTGTCGTGGACGCCGTGCCGTTACATAACTTCGTATAGGA
TACTTTATACGAAGTTATGCAGAATGGTAGCTGGATTGTAGCTGCTATTAGCAATATGAAACCTCTTAAT
AACTTCGTATAGCATACATTATACGAAGTTATTTACTTTTTCTTTTTTGCCTGGCCGGCCTTTTTCGTGG
CCGCCGGCCTTTTGTCGCCTCCCAGCTGAGACAGGTCGATCCGTGTCTCGTACAGACCGGTGATGCTCTG
GTGGATCAGGGTGGCGTCCAGCACCTCTTTGGTGCTGGTGTACCTCTTCCGGTCGATGGTGGTGTCAAAG
TACTTGAAGGCGGCAGGGGCTCCCAGATTGGTCAGGGTAAACAGGTGGATGATATTCTCGGCCTGCTCTC
TGATGGGCTTATCCCGGTGCTTGTTGTAGGCGGACAGCACTTTGTCCAGATTAGCGTCGGCCAGGATCAC
TCTCTTGGAGAACTCGCTGATCTGCTCGATGATCTCGTCCAGGTAGTGCTTGTGCTGTTCCACAAACAGC
TGTTTCTGCTCATTATCCTCGGGGGAGCCCTTCAGCTTCTCATAGTGGCTGGCCAGGTACAGGAAGTTCA
CATATTTGGAGGGCAGGGCCAGTTCGTTTCCCTTCTGCAGTTCGCCGGCAGAGGCCAGCATTCTCTTCCG
GCCGTTTTCCAGCTCGAACAGGGAGTACTTAGGCAGCTTGATGATCAGGTCCTTTTTCACTTCTTTGTAG
CCCTTGGCTTCCAGAAAGTCGATGGGATTCTTCTCGAAGCTGCTTCTTTCCATGATGGTGATCCCCAGCA
GCTCTTTCACACTCTTCAGTTTCTTGGACTTGCCCTTTTCCACTTTGGCCACCACCAGCACAGAATAGGC
CACGGTGGGGCTGTCGAAGCCGCCGTACTTCTTAGGGTCCCAGTCCTTCTTTCTGGCGATCAGCTTATCG
CTGTTCCTCTTGGGCAGGATAGACTCTTTGCTGAAGCCGCCTGTCTGCACCTCGGTCTTTTTCACGATAT
TCACTTGGGGCATGCTCAGCACTTTCCGCACGGTGGCAAAATCCCGGCCCTTATCCCACACGATCTCCCC
GGTTTCGCCGTTTGTCTCGATCAGAGGCCGCTTCCGGATCTCGCCGTTGGCCAGGGTAATCTCGGTCTTG
AAAAAGTTCATGATGTTGCTGTAGAAGAAGTACTTGGCGGTAGCCTTGCCGATTTCCTGCTCGCTCTTGG
CGATCATCTTCCGCACGTCGTACACCTTGTAGTCGCCGTACACGAACTCGCTTTCCAGCTTAGGGTACTT
TTTGATCAGGGCGGTTCCCACGACGGCGTTCAGGTAGGCGTCGTGGGCGTGGTGGTAGTTGTTGATCTCG
CGCACTTTGTAAAACTGGAAATCCTTCCGGAAATCGGACACCAGCTTGGACTTCAGGGTGATCACTTTCA
CTTCCCGGATCAGCTTGTCATTCTCGTCGTACTTAGTGTTCATCCGGGAGTCCAGGATCTGTGCCACGTG
CTTTGTGATCTGCCGGGTTTCCACCAGCTGTCTCTTGATGAAGCCGGCCTTATCCAGTTCGCTCAGGCCG
CCTCTCTCGGCCTTGGTCAGATTGTCGAACTTTCTCTGGGTAATCAGCTTGGCGTTCAGCAGCTGCCGCC
AGTAGTTCTTCATCTTCTTCACGACCTCTTCGGAGGGCACGTTGTCGCTCTTGCCCCGGTTCTTGTCGCT
TCTGGTCAGCACCTTGTTGTCGATGGAGTCGTCCTTCAGAAAGCTCTGAGGCACGATATGGTCCACATCG
TAGTCGGACAGCCGGTTGATGTCCAGTTCCTGGTCCACGTACATATCCCGCCCATTCTGCAGGTAGTACA
GGTACAGCTTCTCGTTCTGCAGCTGGGTGTTTTCCACGGGGTGTTCTTTCAGGATCTGGCTGCCCAGCTC
TTTGATGCCCTCTTCGATCCGCTTCATTCTCTCGCGGCTGTTCTTCTGTCCCTTCTGGGTGGTCTGGTTC
TCTCTGGCCATTTCGATCACGATGTTCTCGGGCTTGTGCCGGCCCATCACTTTCACGAGCTCGTCCACCA
CCTTCACTGTCTGCAGGATGCCCTTCTTAATGGCGGGGCTGCCGGCCAGATTGGCAATGTGCTCGTGCAG
GCTATCGCCCTGGCCGGACACCTGGGCTTTCTGGATGTCCTCTTTAAAGGTCAGGCTGTCGTCGTGGATC
AGCTGCATGAAGTTTCTGTTGGCGAAGCCGTCGGACTTCAGGAAATCCAGGATTGTCTTGCCGGACTGCT
TGTCCCGGATGCCGTTGATCAGCTTCCGGCTCAGCCTGCCCCAGCCGGTGTATCTCCGCCGCTTCAGCTG
CTTCATCACTTTGTCGTCGAACAGGTGGGCATAGGTTTTCAGCCGTTCCTCGATCATCTCTCTGTCCTCA
AACAGTGTCAGGGTCAGCACGATATCTTCCAGAATGTCCTCGTTTTCCTCATTGTCCAGGAAGTCCTTGT
CCTTGATAATTTTCAGCAGATCGTGGTATGTGCCCAGGGAGGCGTTGAACCGATCTTCCACGCCGGAGAT
TTCCACGGAGTCGAAGCACTCGATTTTCTTGAAGTAGTCCTCTTTCAGCTGCTTCACGGTCACTTTCCGG
TTGGTCTTGAACAGCAGGTCCACGATGGCCTTTTTCTGCTCGCCGCTCAGGAAGGCGGGCTTTCTCATTC
CCTCGGTCACGTATTTCACTTTGGTCAGCTCGTTATACACGGTGAAGTACTCGTACAGCAGGCTGTGCTT
GGGCAGCACCTTCTCGTTGGGCAGGTTCTTATCGAAGTTGGTCATCCGCTCGATGAAGCTCTGGGCGGAA
GCGCCCTTGTCCACCACTTCCTCGAAGTTCCAGGGGGTGATGGTTTCCTCGCTCTTTCTGGTCATCCAGG
CGAATCTGCTGTTTCCCCTGGCCAGAGGGCCCACGTAGTAGGGGATGCGGAAGGTCAGGATCTTCTCGAT
CTTTTCCCGGTTGTCCTTCAGGAATGGGTAAAAATCTTCCTGCCGCCGCAGAATGGCGTGCAGCTCTCCC
AGGTGGATCTGGTGGGGGATGCTGCCGTTGTCGAAGGTCCGCTGCTTCCGCAGCAGGTCCTCTCTGTTCA
GCTTCACGAGCAGTTCCTCGGTGCCGTCCATCTTTTCCAGGATGGGCTTGATGAACTTGTAGAACTCTTC
CTGGCTGGCTCCGCCGTCAATGTAGCCGGCGTAGCCGTTCTTGCTCTGGTCGAAGAAAATCTCTTTGTAC
TTCTCAGGCAGCTGCTGCCGCACGAGAGCTTTCAGCAGGGTCAGGTCCTGGTGGTGCTCGTCGTATCTCT
TGATCATAGAGGCGCTCAGGGGGGCCTTGGTGATCTCGGTGTTCACTCTCAGGATGTCGCTCAGCAGGAT
GGCGTCGGACAGGTTCTTGGCGGCCAGAAACAGGTCGGCGTACTGGTCGCCGATCTGGGCCAGCAGGTTG
TCCAGGTCGTCGTCGTAGGTGTCCTTGCTCAGCTGCAGTTTGGCATCCTCGGCCAGGTCGAAGTTGCTCT
TGAAGTTGGGGGTCAGGCCCAGGCTCAGGGCAATCAGGTTTCCGAACAGGCCATTCTTCTTCTCGCCGGG
CAGCTGGGCGATCAGATTTTCCAGCCGTCTGCTCTTGCTCAGTCTGGCAGACAGGATGGCCTTGGCGTCC
ACGCCGCTGGCGTTGATGGGGTTTTCCTCGAACAGCTGGTTGTAGGTCTGCACCAGCTGGATGAACAGCT
TGTCCACGTCGCTGTTGTCGGGGTTCAGGTCGCCCTCGATCAGGAAGTGGCCCCGGAACTTGATCATGTG
GGCCAGGGCCAGATAGATCAGCCGCAGGTCGGCCTTGTCGGTGCTGTCCACCAGTTTCTTTCTCAGGTGG
TAGATGGTGGGGTACTTCTCGTGGTAGGCCACCTCGTCCACGATGTTGCCGAAGATGGGGTGCCGCTCGT
GCTTCTTATCCTCTTCCACCAGGAAGGACTCTTCCAGTCTGTGGAAGAAGCTGTCGTCCACCTTGGCCAT
CTCGTTGCTGAAGATCTCTTGCAGATAGCAGATCCGGTTCTTCCGTCTGGTGTATCTTCTTCTGGCGGTT
CTCTTCAGCCGGGTGGCCTCGGCTGTTTCGCCGCTGTCGAACAGCAGGGCTCCGATCAGGTTCTTCTTGA
TGCTGTGCCGGTCGGTGTTGCCCAGCACCTTGAATTTCTTGCTGGGCACCTTGTACTCGTCGGTGATCAC
GGCCCAGCCCACAGAGTTGGTGCCGATGTCCAGGCCGATGCTGTACTTCTTGTCGGCTGCTGGGACTCCG
TGGATACCGACCTTCCGCTTCTTCTTTGGGGCCATCGCGTAATCTGGAACATCGTATGGGTAGCCCATGG
TGGCAATAACTTCGTATAAAGTATCCTATACGAAGTTATCAAAGAATAACTTCGTATAATGTATGCTATA
CGAAGTTATAAATAAAATACGAAATGAAATAAAATACGAAATGGAGGGCCTATTTCCCATGATTCCTTCA
TATTTGCATATACGATAGCTTACCGTAACTTGAAAGTATTTCGATTTCTTGGCTTTATATATCTTGTGGA
AAGGACGAAACACCGGCAGGAGCCCAGCAGGCTGGGTTTTAGAGCTAGAAATAGCAAGTTAAAATAAGGC
TAGTCCGTTATCAACTTGAAAAAGTGGCACCGAGTCGGTGCTTTTTTTGATGTGCGGACCGAGCGGCCGC
AGGAACCCCTAGTGATGGAGTTGGCCACTCCCTCTCTGCGCGCTCGCTCGCTCACTGAGGCCGGGCGACC
AAAGGTCGCCCGACGCCCGGGCTTTGCCCGGGCGGCCTCAGTGAGCGAGCGAGCGCGCAGCTGCCTGCAG
GGGCGCCTGATGCGGTATTTTCTCCTTACGCATCTGTGCGGTATTTCACACCGCATA
[95 nt withheld, positions 5168-5262]
T
[46 nt withheld, positions 5264-5309]
C
[141 nt withheld, positions 5311-5451]
CCTTTGACGTTGGAGTCCACGTTCTTT
[37 nt withheld, positions 5479-5515]
ACTCTATCTCGGGCTATTCTTTTGATTTATAAGGGATTTTGCCGATTTCGGTCTATTGGTTAAAAAATGA
GCTGATTTAACAAAAATTTAACGCGAATTTTAACAAAATATTAACGTTTACAATTTTATGGTGCACTCTC
AGTACAATCTGCTCTGATGCCGCATAGTTAAGCCAGCCCCGACACCCGCCAACACCCGCTGACGCGCCCT
GACGGGCTTGTCTGCTCCCGGCATCCGCTTACAGACAAGCTGTGACCGTCTCCGGGAGCTGCATGTGTCA
GAGGTTTTCACCGTCATCACCGAAACGCGCGAGACGAAAGGGCCTCGTGATACGCCTATTTTTATAGGTT
AATGTCATGATAATAATGGTTTCTTAGACGTCAGGTGGCACTTTTCGGGGAAATGTGCGCGGAACCCCTA
TTTGTTTATTTTTCTAAATACATTCAAATATGTATCCGCTCATGAGACAATAACCCTGATAAATGCTTCA
ATAATATTGAAAAAGGAAGAGTATGAGTATTCAACATTTCCGTGTCGCCCTTATTCCCTTTTTTGCGGCA
TTTTGCCTTCCTGTTTTTGCTCACCCAGAAACGCTGGTGAAAGTAAAAGATGCTGAAGATCAGTTGGGTG
CACGAGTGGGTTACATCGAACTGGATCTCAACAGCGGTAAGATCCTTGAGAGTTTTCGCCCCGAAGAACG
TTTTCCAATGATGAGCACTTTTAAAGTTCTGCTATGTGGCGCGGTATTATCCCGTATTGACGCCGGGCAA
GAGCAACTCGGTCGCCGCATACACTATTCTCAGAATGACTTGGTTGAGTACTCACCAGTCACAGAAAAGC
ATCTTACGGATGGCATGACAGTAAGAGAATTATGCAGTGCTGCCATAACCATGAGTGATAACACTGCGGC
CAACTTACTTCTGACAACGATCGGAGGACCGAAGGAGCTAACCGCTTTTTTGCACAACATGGGGGATCAT
GTAACTCGCCTTGATCGTTGGGAACCGGAGCTGAATGAAGCCATACCAAACGACGAGCGTGACACCACGA
TGCCTGTAGCAATGGCAACAACGTTGCGCAAACTATTAACTGGCGAACTACTTACTCTAGCTTCCCGGCA
ACAATTAATAGACTGGATGGAGGCGGATAAAGTTGCAGGACCACTTCTGCGCTCGGCCCTTCCGGCTGGC
TGGTTTATTGCTGATAAATCTGGAGCCGGTGAGCGTGGGTCTCGCGGTATCATTGCAGCACTGGGGCCAG
ATGGTAAGCCCTCCCGTATCGTAGTTATCTACACGACGGGGAGTCAGGCAACTATGGATGAACGAAATAG
ACAGATCGCTGAGATAGGTGCCTCACTGATTAAGCATTGGTAACTGTCAGACCAAGTTTACTCATATATA
CTTTAGATTGATTTAAAACTTCATTTTTAATTTAAAAGGATCTAGGTGAAGATCCTTTTTGATAATCTCA
TGACCAAAATCCCTTAACGTGAGTTTTCGTTCCACTGAGCGTCAGACCCCGTAGAAAAGATCAAAGGATC
TTCTTGAGATCCTTTTTTTCTGCGCGTAATCTGCTGCTTGCAAACAAAAAAACCACCGCTACCAGCGGTG
GTTTGTTTGCCGGATCAAGAGCTACCAACTCTTTTTCCGAAGGTAACTGGCTTCAGCAGAGCGCAGATAC
CAAATACTGTTCTTCTAGTGTAGCCGTAGTTAGGCCACCACTTCAAGAACTCTGTAGCACCGCCTACATA
CCTCGCTCTGCTAATCCTGTTACCAGTGGCTGCTGCCAGTGGCGATAAGTCGTGTCTTACCGGGTTGGAC
TCAAGACGATAGTTACCGGATAAGGCGCAGCGGTCGGGCTGAACGGGGGGTTCGTGCACACAGCCCAGCT
TGGAGCGAACGACCTACACCGAACTGAGATACCTACAGCGTGAGCTATGAGAAAGCGCCACGCTTCCCGA
AGGGAGAAAGGCGGACAGGTATCCGGTAAGCGGCAGGGTCGGAACAGGAGAGCGCACGAGGGAGCTTCCA
GGGGGAAACGCCTGGTATCTTTATAGTCCTGTCGGGTTTCGCCACCTCTGACTTGAGCGTCGATTTTTGT
GATGCTCGTCAGGGGGGCGGAGCCTATGGAAAAACGCCAGCAACGCGGCCTTTTTACGGTTCCTGGCCTT
TTGCTGGCCTTTTGCTCACATGT
